Addgene plasmid #59454: pLV-Enh eGFP Reporter-muEDC-IGR17
Purpose: Lentiviral GFP reporter for testing enhancer activity in different cell types. Insert is an enhancer identified in the intergenic region of the mouse Epidermal Differentiation Complex.
Depositing lab: Benjamin Yu. Depositing organization: University of California, San Diego (UCSD).
Backbone
  Vector backbone: Brachyury-eGFP
  Backbone size w/o insert (bp): 7967
  Total vector size (bp): 8555
  Modifications to backbone: Original vector is Brachyury-eGFP (Kita-Matsuo et al. 2009) with the Brachyury promoter cloned out and replaced with the minimal Hsp68 promoter from the Hsp68-lacZ-Gateway plasmid (Pennacchio et al. 2006)
  Vector type: Lentiviral
Growth in bacteria
  Bacterial resistance: Ampicillin, 100 μg/mL
  Growth temperature: 37°C
  Growth strain: Stbl3
  Copy number: High Copy
Gene/Insert
  Gene/Insert name: mLor-IGR3 (alt name: mm9 ch3: 91865134-91865721)
  Species: M. musculus (mouse)
  Insert size (bp): 588
  Promoter: Mu Hsp68 minimal promoter
  Cloning method: Gateway Cloning
  Sequencing primers: 5′ CCTCCCATATTCCCCAAGAT; 3′ GAAAGAGAGCAGGAGGACCA
Terms and licenses: Academic/Nonprofit Terms; Industry Terms: Not Available to Industry
Depositor comments: Please note that the final plasmid sequence is post-Gateway recombination. The plasmid contains attB sites (not attR sites as the map implies).
How to cite: pLV-Enh eGFP Reporter-muEDC-IGR17 was a gift from Benjamin Yu (Addgene plasmid # 59454 ; http://n2t.net/addgene:59454 ; RRID:Addgene_59454)
