[The description below was written by a language model from this plasmid's Addgene catalogue record.]
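Description:
pLV-Enh eGFP Reporter-muEDC-IGR17 is a lentiviral reporter plasmid of about 8.6 kb built to test whether a candidate DNA fragment has enhancer activity in a given cell type. It derives from the Brachyury-eGFP lentiviral vector, in which the original Brachyury promoter was removed and replaced with the mouse Hsp68 minimal promoter. It is maintained in bacteria as a high-copy plasmid under ampicillin selection and is grown in a recombination-deficient strain, as is typical for lentiviral vectors whose repeated terminal sequences are prone to rearrangement. No feature table accompanies the record, so the specific viral elements, the origin of replication and any mammalian selection marker are not stated.

The payload is a 588 bp mouse genomic fragment listed as mLor-IGR3, an enhancer identified in an intergenic region of the Epidermal Differentiation Complex on chromosome 3. The insert name differs from the IGR17 designation in the plasmid name, and the record does not explain the discrepancy. The fragment was introduced by Gateway cloning, and the depositor notes that the finished plasmid is the post-recombination product, so the insert is flanked by attB sites rather than the attR sites suggested by the map.

A minimal promoter such as Hsp68 gives little transcription on its own, so eGFP expression depends on activating input from the linked enhancer. After packaging and transduction, GFP fluorescence therefore reports how active this enhancer is, allowing comparison across different cell types.
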