>Addgene plasmid #59454 | pLV-Enh eGFP Reporter-muEDC-IGR17 | addgene partial sequence | sequence record 95679 | pRRL5primeMCS-F 5'-tgaacggatctcgacggtat-3'
CAGGGGAAAGAATAGTAGACATAATAGCAACAGACATACAAACTAAAGAATTACAAAAACAAATTACAAA
AATTCAAAATTTTATCGATCACGAGACTAGCCTCGAGAAGCTTGATATCGAATTCCATCACAAGTTTGTA
CAAAAAAGCAGGCTTCCCATGAGAAAGTGATCCCTTCACAATCTCCTTAACAAGTCAAGGGGCCTTGTAC
CAAGAGCTGGTTGCCACCCCCTTCCTCCCTATTCCTTTCTTGGCACCTGAGGCTGTAAAAGCTGAATTAT
AGTCCCCTCTTCCCTATCTCTTCCTGAGTTCCCATGCCATCCAAGGACATGAGTTACGCCTGAGCCCAGC
CTGACCCCCAAGGCTGTCAAGGAGGATCGATGTTCCAGAGATAAGATCCAGAGTGTCCGCTGCCTGGCGC
CTGACTTCGGCCCCCATGTCAGCAGATGCCCACTTCTTTGTTCTTTGTATAATTCTCCCTCGACCCCTCC
CATATTCCCCAAGATGTATGCTTTAAAAAGAAGGCACCTCAGCCTAATAAACGAGACCTTGATAGGTTAA
AATCTACTTGGTCCTCCTGCTCTCTTTCTTTTCCTCCCATTTCCTTCCAGGTTCGTGGTCCCCCTCGCAC
CCACGAATAACTGAATCCCGCGGGACGGGATAATCAGCAGTTCCTGATGCCATGGCCCTGCAACAACATC
ATGAACTCTAACCCTCTGAACTCATAAGCCCAAAATAAATATTTAACCCAGCTTTCTTGTAC
