>Addgene plasmid #59454 | pLV-Enh eGFP Reporter-muEDC-IGR17 | addgene partial sequence | sequence record 95681 | EGFP-N 5'-CGTCGCCGTCCAGCTCGACCAG-3'
GCTCACCATGGTTGGCGACCGGTGCGCTCCGCGGCGTGGATGCTCCGGGGAAAGTTGCGCTCCGCGGCAG
GGATGCTCCTGGGAAGGTTGCGCTCCGCGGCAGGGATGCTCTGGGGAAGGCTGGTCCTGGCCGAGGATCG
GGAACGCGCCGCTCGCTCTGCTTCTCTTGTCTTCGCTTGTCTCTGGATGGAACCAGATTTGGTTCTGAGT
AGCTGTCAGCGTCTGGTGACCTGCTCGCCGCCCTGCGCCTTTAAGGAGTCTTCACCGGCCCCGCCCACTC
TCCGCTGGGCCAATCAGCGAGCCGGAGGAGGCCTTGGGGCCAGGAATCTTCCAGCAGTTTCGCGTCTGGT
GGAGCTTCCCCGCCTCCCTTGAGTAATCGGAGTTGTGGGTTCCGCCCTTGTCCAGAACTCTCCAGAGGTT
TCTGGGGTTCACTGGAGAGTACGGATTCCTGAGGGGGAGGGTGTGGGGAAGTGCTGGTGCTACTATGACA
CTG
